>Addgene plasmid #144607 | TFORF3131 | addgene full sequence | sequence record 346763 | Addgene NGS Result
GGCTCCGGTGCCCGTCAGTGGGCAGAGCGCACATCGCCCACAGTCCCCGAGAAGTTGGGGGGAGGGGTCG
GCAATTGAACCGGTGCCTAGAGAAGGTGGCGCGGGGTAAACTGGGAAAGTGATGTCGTGTACTGGCTCCG
CCTTTTTCCCGAGGGTGGGGGAGAACCGTATATAAGTGCAGTAGTCGCCGTGAACGTTCTTTTTCGCAAC
GGGTTTGCCGCCAGAACACAGGTAAGTGCCGTGTGTGGTTCCCGCGGGCCTGGCCTCTTTACGGGTTATG
GCCCTTGCGTGCCTTGAATTACTTCCACCTGGCTGCAGTACGTGATTCTTGATCCCGAGCTTCGGGTTGG
AAGTGGGTGGGAGAGTTCGAGGCCTTGCGCTTAAGGAGCCCCTTCGCCTCGTGCTTGAGTTGAGGCCTGG
CCTGGGCGCTGGGGCCGCCGCGTGCGAATCTGGTGGCACCTTCGCGCCTGTCTCGCTGCTTTCGATAAGT
CTCTAGCCATTTAAAATTTTTGATGACCTGCTGCGACGCTTTTTTTCTGGCAAGATAGTCTTGTAAATGC
GGGCCAAGATCTGCACACTGGTATTTCGGTTTTTGGGGCCGCGGGCGGCGACGGGGCCCGTGCGTCCCAG
CGCACATGTTCGGCGAGGCGGGGCCTGCGAGCGCGGCCACCGAGAATCGGACGGGGGTAGTCTCAAGCTG
GCCGGCCTGCTCTGGTGCCTGGCCTCGCGCCGCCGTGTATCGCCCCGCCCTGGGCGGCAAGGCTGGCCCG
GTCGGCACCAGTTGCGTGAGCGGAAAGATGGCCGCTTCCCGGCCCTGCTGCAGGGAGCTCAAAATGGAGG
ACGCGGCGCTCGGGAGAGCGGGCGGGTGAGTCACCCACACAAAGGAAAAGGGCCTTTCCGTCCTCAGCCG
TCGCTTCATGTGACTCCACGGAGTACCGGGCGCCGTCCAGGCACCTCGATTAGTTCTCGAGCTTTTGGAG
TACGTCGTCTTTAGGTTGGGGGGAGGGGTTTTATGCGATGGAGTTTCCCCACACTGAGTGGGTGGAGACT
GAAGTTAGGCCAGCTTGGCACTTGATGTAATTCTCCTTGGAATTTGCCCTTTTTGAGTTTGGATCTTGGT
TCATTCTCAAGCCTCAGACAGTGGTTCAAAGTTTTTTTCTTCCATTTCAGGTGTCGTGAGGCTAGCATCG
ATTGATCAACAAGTTTGTACAAAAAAGTTGGCACCATGTCTTCTAATTCAGATACTGGGGATTTACAAGA
GTCTTTAAAGCACGGACTTACACCTATTGTGTCTCAATTTAAAATGGTGAATTACTCCTATGATGAAGAT
CTGGAAGAGCTTTGTCCCGTGTGTGGAGATAAAGTGTCTGGGTACCATTATGGGCTCCTCACCTGTGAAA
GCTGCAAGGGATTTTTTAAGCGAACAGTCCAAAATAATAAAAGGTACACATGTATAGAAAACCAGAACTG
CCAAATTGACAAAACACAGAGAAAGCGTTGTCCTTACTGTCGTTTTCAAAAATGTCTAAGTGTTGGAATG
AAGCTAGAAGCTGTAAGGGCCGACCGAATGCGTGGAGGAAGGAATAAGTTTGGGCCAATGTACAAGAGAG
ACAGGGCCCTGAAGCAACAGAAAAAAGCCCTCATCCGAGCCAATGGACTTAAGCTAGAAGCCATGTCTCA
GGTGATCCAAGCTATGCCCTCTGACCTGACCATTTCCTCTGCAATTCAAAACATCCACTCTGCCTCCAAA
GGCCTACCTCTGAACCATGCTGCCTTGCCTCCTACAGACTATGACAGAAGTCCCTTTGTAACATCCCCCA
TTAGCATGACAATGCCCCCTCACGGCAGCCTGCAAGGTTACCAAACATATGGCCACTTTCCTAGCCGGGC
CATCAAGTCTGAGTACCCAGACCCCTATACCAGCTCACCCGAGTCCATAATGGGCTATTCATATATGGAT
AGTTACCAGACGAGCTCTCCAGCAAGCATCCCACATCTGATACTGGAACTTTTGAAGTGTGAGCCAGATG
AGCCTCAAGTCCAGGCTAAAATCATGGCCTATTTGCAGCAAGAGCAGGCTAACCGAAGCAAGCACGAAAA
GCTGAGCACCTTTGGGCTTATGTGCAAAATGGCAGATCAAACTCTCTTCTCCATTGTCGAGTGGGCCAGG
AGTAGTATCTTCTTCAGAGAACTTAAGGTTGATGACCAAATGAAGCTGCTTCAGAACTGCTGGAGTGAGC
TCTTAATCCTCGACCACATTTACCGACAAGTGGTACATGGAAAGGAAGGATCCATCTTCCTGGTTACTGG
GCAACAAGTGGACTATTCCATAATAGCATCACAAGCCGGAGCCACCCTCAACAACCTCATGAGTCATGCA
CAGGAGTTAGTGGCAAAACTTCGTTCTCTCCAGTTTGATCAACGAGAGTTCGTATGTCTGAAATTCTTGG
TGCTCTTTAGTTTAGATGTCAAAAACCTTGAAAACTTCCAGCTGGTAGAAGGTGTCCAGGAACAAGTCAA
TGCCGCCCTGCTGGACTACACAATGTGTAACTACCCGCAGCAGACAGAGAAATTTGGACAGCTACTTCTT
CGACTACCCGAAATCCGGGCCATCAGTATGCAGGCTGAAGAATACCTCTACTACAAGCACCTGAACGGGG
ATGTGCCCTATAATAACCTTCTCATTGAAATGTTGCATGCCAAAAGAGCATTGCCAACTTTCTTGTACAA
AGTGGTTGATATCGGTAAGCCTATCCCTAACCCTCTCCTCGGTCTCGATTCTACGTAGTAATGAACTAGT
CCGTAACTTGAAAGTATTTCGATTTCTTGGCTTTATATATCTTGTGGAAAGGACGATCCAGCTCACAGAA
AAGCGCCCCCACGCGTTAAGTCGACAATCAACCTCTGGATTACAAAATTTGTGAAAGATTGACTGGTATT
CTTAACTATGTTGCTCCTTTTACGCTATGTGGATACGCTGCTTTAATGCCTTTGTATCATGCTATTGCTT
CCCGTATGGCTTTCATTTTCTCCTCCTTGTATAAATCCTGGTTGCTGTCTCTTTATGAGGAGTTGTGGCC
CGTTGTCAGGCAACGTGGCGTGGTGTGCACTGTGTTTGCTGACGCAACCCCCACTGGTTGGGGCATTGCC
ACCACCTGTCAGCTCCTTTCCGGGACTTTCGCTTTCCCCCTCCCTATTGCCACGGCGGAACTCATCGCCG
CCTGCCTTGCCCGCTGCTGGACAGGGGCTCGGCTGTTGGGCACTGACAATTCCGTGGTGTTGTCGGGGAA
ATCATCGTCCTTTCCTTGGCTGCTCGCCTGTGTTGCCACCTGGATTCTGCGCGGGACGTCCTTCTGCTAC
GTCCCTTCGGCCCTCAATCCAGCGGACCTTCCTTCCCGCGGCCTGCTGCCGGCTCTGCGGCCTCTTCCGC
GTCTTCGCCTTCGCCCTCAGACGAGTCGGATCTCCCTTTGGGCCGCCTCCCCGCGTCGACTTTAAGACCA
ATGACTTACAAGGCAGCTGTAGATCTTAGCCACTTTTTAAAAGAAAAGGGGGGACTGGAAGGGCTAATTC
ACTCCCAACGAAGACAAGATCTGCTTTTTGCTTGTACTGGGTCTCTCTGGTTAGACCAGATCTGAGCCTG
GGAGCTCTCTGGCTAACTAGGGAACCCACTGCTTAAGCCTCAATAAAGCTTGCCTTGAGTGCTTCAAGTA
GTGTGTGCCCGTCTGTTGTGTGACTCTGGTAACTAGAGATCCCTCAGACCCTTTTAGTCAGTGTGGAAAA
TCTCTAGCAGTACGTATAGTAGTTCATGTCATCTTATTATTCAGTATTTATAACTTGCAAAGAAATGAAT
ATCAGAGAGTGAGAGGAACTTGTTTATTGCAGCTTATAATGGTTACAAATAAAGCAATAGCATCACAAAT
TTCACAAATAAAGCATTTTTTTCACTGCATTCTAGTTGTGGTTTGTCCAAACTCATCAATGTATCTTATC
ATGTCTGGCTCTAGCTATCCCGCCCCTAACTCCGCCCATCCCGCCCCTAACTCCGCCCAGTTCCGCCCAT
TCTCCGCCCCATGGCTGACTAATTTTTTTTATTTATGCAGAGGCCGAGGCCGCCTCGGCCTCTGAGCTAT
TCCAGAAGTAGTGAGGAGGCTTTTTTGGAGGCCTAGGGACGTACCCAATTCGCCCTATAGTGAGTCGTAT
TACGCGCGCTCACTGGCCGTCGTTTTACAACGTCGTGACTGGGAAAACCCTGGCGTTACCCAACTTAATC
GCCTTGCAGCACATCCCCCTTTCGCCAGCTGGCGTAATAGCGAAGAGGCCCGCACCGATCGCCCTTCCCA
ACAGTTGCGCAGCCTGAATGGCGAATGGG
[124 nt withheld, positions 4370-4493]
C
[91 nt withheld, positions 4495-4585]
A
[49 nt withheld, positions 4587-4635]
CCTTTGACGTTGGAGTCCACGTTCTTT
[37 nt withheld, positions 4663-4699]
ACCCTATCTCGGTCTATTCTTTTGATTTATAAGGGATTTTGCCGATTTCGGCCTATTGGTTAAAAAATGA
GCTGATTTAACAAAAATTTAACGCGAATTTTAACAAAATATTAACGCTTACAATTTAGGTGGCACTTTTC
GGGGAAATGTGCGCGGAACCCCTATTTGTTTATTTTTCTAAATACATTCAAATATGTATCCGCTCATGAG
ACAATAACCCTGATAAATGCTTCAATAATATTGAAAAAGGAAGAGTATGAGTATTCAACATTTCCGTGTC
GCCCTTATTCCCTTTTTTGCGGCATTTTGCCTTCCTGTTTTTGCTCACCCAGAAACGCTGGTGAAAGTAA
AAGATGCTGAAGATCAGTTGGGTGCACGAGTGGGTTACATCGAACTGGATCTCAACAGCGGTAAGATCCT
TGAGAGTTTTCGCCCCGAAGAACGTTTTCCAATGATGAGCACTTTTAAAGTTCTGCTATGTGGCGCGGTA
TTATCCCGTATTGACGCCGGGCAAGAGCAACTCGGTCGCCGCATACACTATTCTCAGAATGACTTGGTTG
AGTACTCACCAGTCACAGAAAAGCATCTTACGGATGGCATGACAGTAAGAGAATTATGCAGTGCTGCCAT
AACCATGAGTGATAACACTGCGGCCAACTTACTTCTGACAACGATCGGAGGACCGAAGGAGCTAACCGCT
TTTTTGCACAACATGGGGGATCATGTAACTCGCCTTGATCGTTGGGAACCGGAGCTGAATGAAGCCATAC
CAAACGACGAGCGTGACACCACGATGCCTGTAGCAATGGCAACAACGTTGCGCAAACTATTAACTGGCGA
ACTACTTACTCTAGCTTCCCGGCAACAATTAATAGACTGGATGGAGGCGGATAAAGTTGCAGGACCACTT
CTGCGCTCGGCCCTTCCGGCTGGCTGGTTTATTGCTGATAAATCTGGAGCCGGTGAGCGTGGGTCTCGCG
GTATCATTGCAGCACTGGGGCCAGATGGTAAGCCCTCCCGTATCGTAGTTATCTACACGACGGGGAGTCA
GGCAACTATGGATGAACGAAATAGACAGATCGCTGAGATAGGTGCCTCACTGATTAAGCATTGGTAACTG
TCAGACCAAGTTTACTCATATATACTTTAGATTGATTTAAAACTTCATTTTTAATTTAAAAGGATCTAGG
TGAAGATCCTTTTTGATAATCTCATGACCAAAATCCCTTAACGTGAGTTTTCGTTCCACTGAGCGTCAGA
CCCCGTAGAAAAGATCAAAGGATCTTCTTGAGATCCTTTTTTTCTGCGCGTAATCTGCTGCTTGCAAACA
AAAAAACCACCGCTACCAGCGGTGGTTTGTTTGCCGGATCAAGAGCTACCAACTCTTTTTCCGAAGGTAA
CTGGCTTCAGCAGAGCGCAGATACCAAATACTGTTCTTCTAGTGTAGCCGTAGTTAGGCCACCACTTCAA
GAACTCTGTAGCACCGCCTACATACCTCGCTCTGCTAATCCTGTTACCAGTGGCTGCTGCCAGTGGCGAT
AAGTCGTGTCTTACCGGGTTGGACTCAAGACGATAGTTACCGGATAAGGCGCAGCGGTCGGGCTGAACGG
GGGGTTCGTGCACACAGCCCAGCTTGGAGCGAACGACCTACACCGAACTGAGATACCTACAGCGTGAGCT
ATGAGAAAGCGCCACGCTTCCCGAAGGGAGAAAGGCGGACAGGTATCCGGTAAGCGGCAGGGTCGGAACA
GGAGAGCGCACGAGGGAGCTTCCAGGGGGAAACGCCTGGTATCTTTATAGTCCTGTCGGGTTTCGCCACC
TCTGACTTGAGCGTCGATTTTTGTGATGCTCGTCAGGGGGGCGGAGCCTATGGAAAAACGCCAGCAACGC
GGCCTTTTTACGGTTCCTGGCCTTTTGCTGGCCTTTTGCTCACATGTTCTTTCCTGCGTTATCCCCTGAT
TCTGTGGATAACCGTATTACCGCCTTTGAGTGAGCTGATACCGCTCGCCGCAGCCGAACGACCGAGCGCA
GCGAGTCAGTGAGCGAGGAAGCGGAAGAGCGCCCAATACGCAAACCGCCTCTCCCCGCGCGTTGGCCGAT
TCATTAATGCAGCTGGCACGACAGGTTTCCCGACTGGAAAGCGGGCAGTGAGCGCAACGCAATTAATGTG
AGTTAGCTCACTCATTAGGCACCCCAGGCTTTACACTTTATGCTTCCGGCTCGTATGTTGTGTGGAATTG
TGAGCGGATAACAATTTCACACAGGAAACAGCTATGACCATGATTACGCCAAGCGCGCAATTAACCCTCA
CTAAAGGGAACAAAAGCTGGAGCTGCAAGCTTAATGTAGTCTTATGCAATACTCTTGTAGTCTTGCAACA
TGGTAACGATGAGTTAGCAACATGCCTTACAAGGAGAGAAAAAGCACCGTGCATGCCGATTGGTGGAAGT
AAGGTGGTACGATCGTGCCTTATTAGGAAGGCAACAGACGGGTCTGACATGGATTGGACGAACCACTGAA
TTGCCGCATTGCAGAGATATTGTATTTAAGTGCCTAGCTCGATACATAAACGGGTCTCTCTGGTTAGACC
AGATCTGAGCCTGGGAGCTCTCTGGCTAACTAGGGAACCCACTGCTTAAGCCTCAATAAAGCTTGCCTTG
AGTGCTTCAAGTAGTGTGTGCCCGTCTGTTGTGTGACTCTGGTAACTAGAGATCCCTCAGACCCTTTTAG
TCAGTGTGGAAAATCTCTAGCAGTGGCGCCCGAACAGGGACTTGAAAGCGAAAGGGAAACCAGAGGAGCT
CTCTCGACGCAGGACTCGGCTTGCTGAAGCGCGCACGGCAAGAGGCGAGGGGCGGCGACTGGTGAGTACG
CCAAAAATTTTGACTAGCGGAGGCTAGAAGGAGAGAGATGGGTGCGAGAGCGTCAGTATTAAGCGGGGGA
GAATTAGATCGCGATGGGAAAAAATTCGGTTAAGGCCAGGGGGAAAGAAAAAATATAAATTAAAACATAT
AGTATGGGCAAGCAGGGAGCTAGAACGATTCGCAGTTAATCCTGGCCTGTTAGAAACATCAGAAGGCTGT
AGACAAATACTGGGACAGCTACAACCATCCCTTCAGACAGGATCAGAAGAACTTAGATCATTATATAATA
CAGTAGCAACCCTCTATTGTGTGCATCAAAGGATAGAGATAAAAGACACCAAGGAAGCTTTAGACAAGAT
AGAGGAAGAGCAAAACAAAAGTAAGACCACCGCACAGCAAGCGGCCGCTGATCTTCAGACCTGGAGGAGG
AGATATGAGGGACAATTGGAGAAGTGAATTATATAAATATAAAGTAGTAAAAATTGAACCATTAGGAGTA
GCACCCACCAAGGCAAAGAGAAGAGTGGTGCAGAGAGAAAAAAGAGCAGTGGGAATAGGAGCTTTGTTCC
TTGGGTTCTTGGGAGCAGCAGGAAGCACTATGGGCGCAGCGTCAATGACGCTGACGGTACAGGCCAGACA
ATTATTGTCTGGTATAGTGCAGCAGCAGAACAATTTGCTGAGGGCTATTGAGGCGCAACAGCATCTGTTG
CAACTCACAGTCTGGGGCATCAAGCAGCTCCAGGCAAGAATCCTGGCTGTGGAAAGATACCTAAAGGATC
AACAGCTCCTGGGGATTTGGGGTTGCTCTGGAAAACTCATTTGCACCACTGCTGTGCCTTGGAATGCTAG
TTGGAGTAATAAATCTCTGGAACAGATTTGGAATCACACGACCTGGATGGAGTGGGACAGAGAAATTAAC
AATTACACAAGCTTAATACACTCCTTAATTGAAGAATCGCAAAACCAGCAAGAAAAGAATGAACAAGAAT
TATTGGAATTAGATAAATGGGCAAGTTTGTGGAATTGGTTTAACATAACAAATTGGCTGTGGTATATAAA
ATTATTCATAATGATAGTAGGAGGCTTGGTAGGTTTAAGAATAGTTTTTGCTGTACTTTCTATAGTGAAT
AGAGTTAGGCAGGGATATTCACCATTATCGTTTCAGACCCACCTCCCAACCCCGAGGGGACCCATGCATT
GCATCTCAATTAGTCAGCAACCAGGTGTGGAAAGTCCCCAGGCTCCCCAGCAGGCAGAAGTATGCAAAGC
ATGCGTCTCAATTAGTCAGCAACCATAGTCCCGCCCCTAACTCCGCCCATCCCGCCCCTAACTCCGCCCA
GTTCCGCCCATTCTCCGCCCCATGGCTGACTAATTTTTTTTATTTATGCAGAGGCCGAGGCCGCCTCGGC
CTCTGAGCTATTCCAGAAGTAGTGAGGAGGCTTTTTTGGAGGCCTAGGCTTTTGCAAAAAGCTTTCTAGA
GGTACCACCGGAGCTTACCATGACCGAGTACAAGCCCACGGTGCGCCTCGCCACCCGCGACGACGTCCCC
AGGGCCGTACGCACCCTCGCCGCCGCGTTCGCCGACTACCCCGCCACGCGCCACACCGTCGATCCGGACC
GCCACATCGAGCGGGTCACCGAGCTGCAAGAACTCTTCCTCACGCGCGTCGGGCTCGACATCGGCAAGGT
GTGGGTCGCGGACGACGGCGCCGCCGTGGCGGTCTGGACCACGCCGGAGAGCGTCGAAGCGGGGGCGGTG
TTCGCCGAGATCGGCCCGCGCATGGCCGAGTTGAGCGGTTCCCGGCTGGCCGCGCAGCAACAGATGGAAG
GCCTCCTGGCGCCGCACCGGCCCAAGGAGCCCGCGTGGTTCCTGGCCACCGTCGGCGTCTCGCCCGACCA
CCAGGGCAAGGGTCTGGGCAGCGCCGTCGTGCTCCCCGGAGTGGAGGCGGCCGAGCGCGCCGGGGTGCCC
GCCTTCCTGGAGACCTCCGCGCCCCGCAACCTCCCCTTCTACGAGCGGCTCGGCTTCACCGTCACCGCCG
ACGTCGAGGTGCCCGAAGGACCGCGCACCTGGTGCATGACCCGCAAGCCCGGTGCCAGTTAACGAATTCT
AGATCTTGAGACAAATGGCAGTATTCATCCACAATTTTAAAAGAAAAGGGGGGATTGGGGGGTACAGTGC
AGGGGAAAGAATAGTAGACATAATAGCAACAGACATACAAACTAAAGAATTACAAAAACAAATTACAAAA
ATTCAAAATTTTCGGGTTTATTACAGGGACAGCAGAGATCCACTTTGGCGCCGGCTCGAGGCCTGCAGGT
GCAAAGATGGATAAAGTTTTAAACAGAGAGGAATCTTTGCAGCTAATGGACCTTCTAGGTCTTGAAAGGA
GTGGGAATT
Features (pLannotate 1.2.2; 34 found; start..end, strand, type, name):
      1..1179    +  promoter       EF-1α promoter: strong constitutive promoter for human elongation factor EF-1α
   1200..1217    +  protein_bind   attB1 (fragment): mutant version of attB; core recombination site for the Gateway® BP reaction BP Clonase™
   1226..2710    +  CDS            NR5A2 (fragment): NR5A2_HUMAN - Also known as B1F, CPF, FTF. Experimental evidence at protein level: Swiss-Prot protein existence level 1. Nuclear receptor that acts as a key metabolic sensor by regulating the expression of genes involved in bile acid synthesis, cholesterol homeostasis and triglyceride synthesis. Together with the oxysterol receptors NR1H3/LXR-alpha and NR1H2/LXR-beta, acts as an essential transcriptional regulator of lipid metabolism. Plays an anti- inflammatory role during the hepatic acute phase response by acting as a corepressor: inhibits the hepatic acute phase response by preventing diss
   2718..2735    -  protein_bind   attB2 (fragment): mutant version of attB; core recombination site for the Gateway® BP reaction BP Clonase™
   2744..2785    +  CDS            V5 tag: epitope tag from simian virus 5
   2801..2854    +  promoter       U6 promoter (fragment): RNA polymerase III promoter for human U6 snRNA
   2896..3484    +  misc_feature   WPRE: woodchuck hepatitis virus posttranscriptional regulatory element
   3535..3554    +  misc_feature   cPPT/CTS (fragment): central polypurine tract and central termination sequence of HIV-1
   3556..3789    +  LTR            3' LTR (ΔU3): self-inactivating 3' long terminal repeat (LTR) from HIV-1
   3867..3988    +  polyA_signal   SV40 poly(A) signal: SV40 polyadenylation signal
   4028..4163    +  rep_origin     SV40 ori: SV40 origin of replication
   4184..4202    -  promoter       T7 promoter: promoter for bacteriophage T7 RNA polymerase
   4210..4365    +  CDS            lacZα (fragment): LacZα fragment of β-galactosidase; lacZ fragment
   4370..4798    +  rep_origin     f1 ori (sequence partly withheld): f1 bacteriophage origin of replication; arrow indicates direction of (+) strand synthesis
   4851..4955    +  promoter       AmpR promoter: bla
   4956..5816    +  CDS            AmpR: β-lactamase; bla; confers resistance to ampicillin, carbenicillin, and related antibiotics
   5987..6575    +  rep_origin     ori: high-copy-number ColE1/pMB1/pBR322/pUC origin of replication
   6758..6850    +  CDS            lacI (fragment): lac repressor; lacI; The lac repressor binds to the lac operator to inhibit transcription in E. coli. This inhibition can be relieved by adding lactose or isopropyl-β-D-thiogalactopyranoside (IPTG).
   6863..6884    +  protein_bind   CAP binding site: CAP binding activates transcription in the presence of cAMP. E. coli catabolite activator protein
   6899..6929    +  promoter       lac promoter: promoter for the E. coli lac operon
   6937..6953    +  protein_bind   lac operator: The lac repressor binds to the lac operator to inhibit transcription in E. coli. This inhibition can be relieved by adding lactose or isopropyl-β-D-thiogalactopyranoside (IPTG). lac repressor encoded by lacI
   6998..7016    +  promoter       T3 promoter: promoter for bacteriophage T3 RNA polymerase
   7044..7270    +  promoter       RSV promoter: Rous sarcoma virus enhancer/promoter
   7271..7451    +  LTR            5' LTR (truncated): truncated 5' long terminal repeat (LTR) from HIV-1
   7498..7623    +  misc_feature   HIV-1 Ψ: packaging signal of human immunodeficiency virus type 1
   7607..7970    +  CDS            HIV-1 gag (fragment): gag protein from human immunodeficiency virus 1; gag
   8116..8349    +  misc_feature   RRE: The Rev response element (RRE) of HIV-1 allows for Rev-dependent mRNA export from the nucleus to the cytoplasm.
   8726..8752    +  CDS            Rev (fragment): human immunodeficiency virus 1 (HIV-1) Rev protein; rev; enhances nuclear export of unspliced and incompletely spliced viral mRNAs
   8759..8782    +  promoter       SV40 promoter (fragment): SV40 early promoter
   8783..8854    +  promoter       SV40 promoter (fragment): SV40 enhancer and early promoter
   8878..9013    +  rep_origin     SV40 ori: SV40 origin of replication
   9059..9655    +  CDS            PuroR (fragment): puromycin N-acetyltransferase; pac from Streptomyces; confers resistance to puromycin
   9704..9821    +  misc_feature   cPPT/CTS: central polypurine tract and central termination sequence of HIV-1
   9886..9952    +  CDS            small t antigen (fragment): SV40 (simian virus 40) small t antigen
