[The description below was written by a language model from this plasmid's Addgene catalogue record and pLannotate feature annotations shown in this document.]
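Description:
TFORF3131 is a third-generation-style, self-inactivating lentiviral expression plasmid built on the pLX_TRC317 backbone for overexpressing the human nuclear receptor NR5A2 (also known as LRH-1 or FTF) in mammalian cells. It belongs to a barcoded transcription factor ORF collection in which each construct carries a unique 24-bp barcode, so that individual factors can be identified by sequencing in pooled overexpression screens. In bacteria the plasmid is maintained through a high-copy ColE1/pUC origin with ampicillin resistance. An f1 origin and remnants of lac and T7/T3 cloning sequences are also present. The depositor notes a risk of recombination, which is common for LTR-containing vectors.

The viral genome is driven by an RSV promoter fused to a truncated HIV-1 5' LTR, followed by the Ψ packaging signal, a partial gag sequence and the RRE for Rev-dependent export. Next comes an SV40 promoter driving the puromycin resistance gene for selecting transduced cells, and then the cPPT/CTS, which aids nuclear import. Downstream, the strong constitutive EF-1α promoter expresses the NR5A2 ORF, which was inserted by Gateway recombination and is therefore flanked by attB1 and attB2 sites and fused in frame to a C-terminal V5 epitope tag for detection. A WPRE after the cassette enhances transcript stability and expression, and the ΔU3 3' LTR makes the integrated provirus self-inactivating. An SV40 polyadenylation signal lies outside the LTR. The barcode is not annotated in the feature table, so its position is not stated, although a short U6-derived fragment sits between the V5 tag and the WPRE. Typical uses are stable NR5A2 overexpression and pooled directed-differentiation screens.
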