Addgene plasmid #144607: TFORF3131
Purpose: Lentiviral vector for overexpressing transcription factor ORFs with unique 24-bp barcodes. Barcodes facilitate identification of transcription factors in pooled screens.
Depositing lab: Feng Zhang. Depositing organization: Broad Institute. Publication: A transcription factor atlas of directed differentiation. Joung J, Ma S, Tay T, Geiger-Schuller KR, Kirchgatterer PC, Verdine VK, Guo B, Arias-Garcia MA, Allen WE, Singh A, Kuksenko O, Abudayyeh OO, Gootenberg JS, Fu Z, Macrae RK, Buenrostro JD, Regev A, Zhang F. Cell. 2023 Jan 5;186(1):209-229.e26. doi: 10.1016/j.cell.2022.11.026. PubMed 36608654.
Backbone
  Vector backbone: pLX_TRC317
  Backbone manufacturer: Broad Institute Genetic Perturbation Platform
  Backbone size w/o insert (bp): 8264
  Vector type: Mammalian Expression, Lentiviral
  Selectable markers: Puromycin
Growth in bacteria
  Bacterial resistance: Ampicillin, 100 μg/mL
  Growth temperature: 37°C
  Growth strain: NEB Stable
  Copy number: High Copy
Gene/Insert
  Gene/Insert name: NR5A2
  Species: H. sapiens (human)
  Insert size (bp): 1694
  Entrez Gene: NR5A2 (a.k.a. B1F, B1F2, CPF, FTF, FTZ-F1, FTZ-F1beta, LRH-1, LRH1, hB1F-2)
  Promoter: EF1a
  Tag / fusion protein: V5 (C terminal on insert)
  Cloning method: Gateway Cloning
  Sequencing primers: 5′ GGGTGGAGACTGAAGTTAGGCCAG; 3′ CACATAGCGTAAAAGGAGCAACATAG
Resource information
  A portion of this plasmid was derived from a plasmid made by: Broad Institute Genetic Perturbation Platform
Terms and licenses: Academic/Nonprofit Terms; Industry Terms: Not Available to Industry
Depositor comments: NM_003822.4 Please test multiple small colonies in case of plasmid recombination. To make this collection available in a timely manner, a portion of this collection was not fully sequenced by Addgene. If an Addgene verified full plasmid sequence is not available, please contact us prior to placing an order to request the full sequence.
How to cite: TFORF3131 was a gift from Feng Zhang (Addgene plasmid # 144607 ; http://n2t.net/addgene:144607 ; RRID:Addgene_144607)
