>Addgene plasmid #144607 | TFORF3131 | depositor partial sequence | sequence record 285936 | Insert
ATCGATTGATCAACAAGTTTGTACAAAAAAGTTGGCACCATGTCTTCTAATTCAGATACTGGGGATTTAC
AAGAGTCTTTAAAGCACGGACTTACACCTATTGTGTCTCAATTTAAAATGGTGAATTACTCCTATGATGA
AGATCTGGAAGAGCTTTGTCCCGTGTGTGGAGATAAAGTGTCTGGGTACCATTATGGGCTCCTCACCTGT
GAAAGCTGCAAGGGATTTTTTAAGCGAACAGTCCAAAATAATAAAAGGTACACATGTATAGAAAACCAGA
ACTGCCAAATTGACAAAACACAGAGAAAGCGTTGTCCTTACTGTCGTTTTCAAAAATGTCTAAGTGTTGG
AATGAAGCTAGAAGCTGTAAGGGCCGACCGAATGCGTGGAGGAAGGAATAAGTTTGGGCCAATGTACAAG
AGAGACAGGGCCCTGAAGCAACAGAAAAAAGCCCTCATCCGAGCCAATGGACTTAAGCTAGAAGCCATGT
CTCAGGTGATCCAAGCTATGCCCTCTGACCTGACCATTTCCTCTGCAATTCAAAACATCCACTCTGCCTC
CAAAGGCCTACCTCTGAACCATGCTGCCTTGCCTCCTACAGACTATGACAGAAGTCCCTTTGTAACATCC
CCCATTAGCATGACAATGCCCCCTCACGGCAGCCTGCAAGGTTACCAAACATATGGCCACTTTCCTAGCC
GGGCCATCAAGTCTGAGTACCCAGACCCCTATACCAGCTCACCCGAGTCCATAATGGGCTATTCATATAT
GGATAGTTACCAGACGAGCTCTCCAGCAAGCATCCCACATCTGATACTGGAACTTTTGAAGTGTGAGCCA
GATGAGCCTCAAGTCCAGGCTAAAATCATGGCCTATTTGCAGCAAGAGCAGGCTAACCGAAGCAAGCACG
AAAAGCTGAGCACCTTTGGGCTTATGTGCAAAATGGCAGATCAAACTCTCTTCTCCATTGTCGAGTGGGC
CAGGAGTAGTATCTTCTTCAGAGAACTTAAGGTTGATGACCAAATGAAGCTGCTTCAGAACTGCTGGAGT
GAGCTCTTAATCCTCGACCACATTTACCGACAAGTGGTACATGGAAAGGAAGGATCCATCTTCCTGGTTA
CTGGGCAACAAGTGGACTATTCCATAATAGCATCACAAGCCGGAGCCACCCTCAACAACCTCATGAGTCA
TGCACAGGAGTTAGTGGCAAAACTTCGTTCTCTCCAGTTTGATCAACGAGAGTTCGTATGTCTGAAATTC
TTGGTGCTCTTTAGTTTAGATGTCAAAAACCTTGAAAACTTCCAGCTGGTAGAAGGTGTCCAGGAACAAG
TCAATGCCGCCCTGCTGGACTACACAATGTGTAACTACCCGCAGCAGACAGAGAAATTTGGACAGCTACT
TCTTCGACTACCCGAAATCCGGGCCATCAGTATGCAGGCTGAAGAATACCTCTACTACAAGCACCTGAAC
GGGGATGTGCCCTATAATAACCTTCTCATTGAAATGTTGCATGCCAAAAGAGCATTGCCAACTTTCTTGT
ACAAAGTGGTTGATATCGGTAAGCCTATCCCTAACCCTCTCCTCGGTCTCGATTCTACGTAGTAATGAAC
TAGTCCGTAACTTGAAAGTATTTCGATTTCTTGGCTTTATATATCTTGTGGAAAGGACGATCCAGCTCAC
AGAAAAGCGCCCCC
