>Addgene plasmid #144607 | TFORF3131 | depositor partial sequence | sequence record 285937 | Barcode
TCCAGCTCACAGAAAAGCGCCCCC
